>Addgene plasmid #156524 | pD649-HAsp-CD300LB-Fc(DAPA)-AviTag-6xHis | addgene full sequence | sequence record 368598 | Addgene NGS Result
TTTCAATATTATTGAAGCATTTATCAGGGTTATTGTCTCATGAGCGGATACATATTTGAATGTATTTAGA
AAAATAAACAAATAGGGGTCAGTGTTACAACCAATTAACCAATTCTGAACATTATCGCGAGCCCATTTAT
ACCTGAATATGGCTCATAACACCCCTTGCTCATGACCAAAATCCCTTAACGTGAGTTACGCGCGCGTCGT
TCCACTGAGCGTCAGACCCCGTAGAAAAGATCAAAGGATCTTCTTGAGATCCTTTTTTTCTGCGCGTAAT
CTGCTGCTTGCAAACAAAAAAACCACCGCTACCAGCGGTGGTTTGTTTGCCGGATCAAGAGCTACCAACT
CTTTTTCCGAAGGTAACTGGCTTCAGCAGAGCGCAGATACCAAATACTGTTCTTCTAGTGTAGCCGTAGT
TAGCCCACCACTTCAAGAACTCTGTAGCACCGCCTACATACCTCGCTCTGCTAATCCTGTTACCAGTGGC
TGCTGCCAGTGGCGATAAGTCGTGTCTTACCGGGTTGGACTCAAGACGATAGTTACCGGATAAGGCGCAG
CGGTCGGGCTGAACGGGGGGTTCGTGCACACAGCCCAGCTTGGAGCGAACGACCTACACCGAACTGAGAT
ACCTACAGCGTGAGCTATGAGAAAGCGCCACGCTTCCCGAAGGGAGAAAGGCGGACAGGTATCCGGTAAG
CGGCAGGGTCGGAACAGGAGAGCGCACGAGGGAGCTTCCAGGGGGAAACGCCTGGTATCTTTATAGTCCT
GTCGGGTTTCGCCACCTCTGACTTGAGCGTCGATTTTTGTGATGCTCGTCAGGGGGGCGGAGCCTATGGA
AAAACGCCAGCAACGCGGCCTTTTTACGGTTCCTGGCCTTTTGCTGGCCTTTTGCTCACATGTTCTTTCC
TGCGTTATCCCCTGATTCTGTGGATAACCGTATTACCGCCTTTGAGTGAGCTGATACCGCTCGCCGCAGC
CGAACGACCGAGCGCAGCGAGTCAGTGAGCGAGGAAGCGGAAGGCGAGAGTAGGGAACTGCCAGGCATCA
AACTAAGCAGAAGGCCCCTGACGGATGGCCTTTTTGCGTTTCTACAAACTCTTTCTGTGTTGTAAAACGA
CGGCCAGTCTTAAGCTCGGGCCCCCTGGGCGGTTCTGATAACGAGTAATCGTTAATCCGCAAATAACGTA
AAAACCCGCTTCGGCGGGTTTTTTTATGGGGGGAGTTTAGGGAAAGAGCATTTGTCAGAATATTTAAGGG
CGCCTGTCACTTTGCTTGATATATGAGAATTATTTAACCTTATAAATGAGAAAAAAGCAACGCACTTTAA
ATAAGATACGTTGCTTTTTCGATTGATGAACACCTATAATTAAACTATTCATCTATTATTTATGATTTTT
TGTATATACAATATTTCTAGTTTGTTAAAGAGAATTAAGAAAATAAATCTCGAAAATAATAAAGGGAAAA
TCAGTTTTTGATATCAAAATTATACATGTCAACGATAATACAAAATATAATACAAACTATAAGATGTTAT
CAGTATTTATTATCATTTAGAATAAATTTTGTGTCGCCCTTAATTGTGAGCGGATAACAATTACGAGCTT
CATGCACAGTGGCGTTGACTCAATATTGGCCATTAGCCATATTATTCATTGGTTATATAGCATAAATCAA
TATTGGCTATTGGCCATTGCATACGTTGTATCTATATCATAATATGTACATTTATATTGGCTCATGTCCA
ATATGACCGCCATGTTGGCATTGATTATTGACTAGTTATTAATAGTAATCAATTACGGGGTCATTAGTTC
ATAGCCCATATATGGAGTTCCGCGTTACATAACTTACGGTAAATGGCCCGCCTGGCTGACCGCCCAACGA
CCCCCGCCCATTGACGTCAATAATGACGTATGTTCCCATAGTAACGCCAATAGGGACTTTCCATTGACGT
CAATGGGTGGAGTATTTACGGTAAACTGCCCACTTGGCAGTACATCAAGTGTATCATATGCCAAGTACGC
CCCCTATTGACGTCAATGACGGTAAATGGCCCGCCTGGCATTATGCCCAGTACATGACCTTATGGGACTT
TCCTACTTGGCAGTACATCTACGTATTAGTCATCGCTATTACCATGGTGATGCGGTTTTGGCAGTACATC
AATGGGCGTGGATAGCGGTTTGACTCACGGGGATTTCCAAGTCTCCACCCCATTGACGTCAATGGGAGTT
TGTTTTGGCACCAAAATCAACGGGACTTTCCAAAATGTCGTAACAACTCCGCCCCATTGACGCAAATGGG
CGGTAGGCGTGTACGGTGGGAGGTCTATATAAGCAGAGCTCGTTTAGTGAACCGTCAGATCGCCTGGAGA
CGCCATCCACGCTGTTTTGACCTCCATAGAAGACACCGGGACCGATCCAGCCTCCGCGGCCGGGAACGGT
GCATTGGAACGCGGATTCCCCGTGCCAAGAGTGACGTAAGTACCGCCTATAGAGTCTATAGGCCCACCCC
CTTGGCTTCGTTAGAACGCGGCTACAATTAATACATAACCTTATGTATCATACACATACGATTTAGGTGA
CACTATAGAATAACATCCACTTTGCCTTTCTCTCCACAGGTGTCCACTCCCAGGTCCAACTGCACCTCGG
TTCTATCGAAAACGCGCCTGCTAGCGCCACCATGAAGACCATCATTGCCCTGAGCTACATCTTCTGCCTG
GTGTTCGCTGCGGCCGCCATTCAGGGACCTGAATCTGTTAGAGCCCCTGAGCAGGGCAGCCTGACAGTGC
AGTGTCACTACAAGCAAGGCTGGGAAACCTACATCAAGTGGTGGTGCAGAGGCGTCAGATGGGATACCTG
CAAGATCCTGATCGAGACAAGAGGCAGCGAGCAGGGCGAGAAGTCCGACAGAGTGTCCATCAAGGACAAC
CAGAAGGACCGGACCTTCACCGTGACAATGGAAGGCCTGAGAAGAGATGACGCCGATGTGTATTGGTGCG
GCATCGAGAGAAGGGGCCCTGATCTGGGCACCCAAGTGAAAGTGATTGTGGACCCAGAAGGCGCTGCCAG
CACAACAGCCAGCTCTCCCACAAACAGCAACATGGCCGTGTTCATCGGCAGCCACAAGCGGAACCACTAT
GGCGCGCCGGGCGGCGACAAGACCCACACCTGCCCCCCCTGCCCAGCTCCAGAACTGCTGGGAGGGCCTT
CCGTGTTCCTGTTCCCCCCCAAGCCCAAGGACACCCTGATGATCAGCAGGACCCCCGAGGTGACCTGCGT
GGTGGTGGCCGTGTCCCACGAGGACCCAGAGGTGAAGTTCAACTGGTACGTGGACGGCGTGGAGGTGCAC
AACGCCAAGACCAAGCCCAGAGAGGAGCAGTACAACAGCACCTACAGGGTGGTGTCCGTGCTGACCGTGC
TGCACCAGGACTGGCTGAACGGCAAAGAATACAAGTGCAAAGTCTCCAACAAGGCCCTGGCTGCCCCAAT
CGAAAAGACAATCAGCAAGGCCAAGGGCCAGCCACGGGAGCCCCAGGTGTACACCCTGCCCCCCAGCCGG
GAGGAGATGACCAAGAACCAGGTGTCCCTGACCTGTCTGGTGAAGGGCTTCTACCCCAGCGATATCGCCG
TGGAGTGGGAGAGCAACGGCCAGCCCGAGAACAACTACAAGACCACCCCCCCAGTGCTGGACAGCGACGG
CAGCTTCTTCCTGTACAGCAAGCTGACCGTGGACAAGTCCAGGTGGCAGCAGGGCAACGTGTTCAGCTGC
AGCGTGATGCACGAGGCCCTGCACAACCACTACACCCAGAAGTCCCTGAGCCTGAGCCCCGGCGGCAGCG
GTCTTAATGATATTTTCGAGGCTCAGAAGATTGAGTGGCATGAACACCACCACCATCACCACTAAGGCCG
GCCTGTAGTCACTGGCACAACGCGTTACCCGGTAAGCCAATCGGGTATACACGGTCGTCATACTGCAGAC
AGGGTTCTTCTACTTTGCAAGATAGTCTTGAGTAGTAAAATAAATAGATAGAGAAAATCAGCCTCGACTG
TGCCTTCTAGTTGCCAGCCATCTGTTGTTTGCCCCTCCCCCGTGCCTTCCTTGACCCTGGAAGGTGCCAC
TCCCACTGTCCTTTCCTAATAAAATGAGGAAATTGCATCACAACACTCAACCCTATCTCGGTCTATTCTT
TTGATTTATAAGGGATTTTGCCGATTTCGGCCTATTGGTTAAAAAATGAGCTGATTTAACAAAAATTTAA
CGCGAATTAATTCTGTGGAATGTGTGTCAGTTAGGGTGTGGAAAGTCCCCAGGCTCCCCAGCAGGCAGAA
GTATGCAAAGCATGCATCTCAATTAGTCAGCAACCAGGTGTGGAAAGTCCCCAGGCTCCCCAGCAGGCAG
AAGTATGCAAAGCATGCATCTCAATTAGTCAGCAACCATAGTCCCGCCCCTAACTCCGCCCATCCCGCCC
CTAACTCCGCCCAGTTCCGCCCATTCTCCGCCCCATGGCTGACTAATTTTTTTTATTTATGCAGAGGCCG
AGGCCGCCTCTGCCTCTGAGCTATTCCAGAAGTAGTGAGGAGGCTTTTTTGGAGGCCTAGGCTTTTGCAA
AAAGCTCCCGGGAGCTTGTATATCCATTTTCGGATCTGATCAGCACGTGTTGACAATTAATCATCGGCAT
AGTATATCGGCATAGTATAATACGACAAGGTGAGGAACTAAACCATGACCGAGTACAAGCCCACGGTGCG
CCTCGCCACCCGCGACGACGTCCCCAGGGCCGTACGCACCCTCGCCGCCGCGTTCGCCGACTACCCCGCC
ACGCGCCACACCGTCGATCCGGACCGCCACATCGAGCGGGTCACCGAGCTGCAAGAACTCTTCCTCACGC
GCGTCGGGCTCGACATCGGCAAGGTGTGGGTCGCGGACGACGGCGCCGCGGTGGCGGTCTGGACCACGCC
GGAGAGCGTCGAAGCGGGGGCGGTGTTCGCCGAGATCGGCCCGCGCATGGCCGAGTTGAGCGGTTCCCGG
CTGGCCGCGCAGCAACAGATGGAAGGCCTCCTGGCGCCGCACCGGCCCAAGGAGCCCGCGTGGTTCCTGG
CCACCGTCGGCGTCTCGCCCGACCACCAGGGCAAGGGTCTGGGCAGCGCCGTCGTGCTCCCCGGAGTGGA
GGCGGCCGAGCGCGCCGGGGTGCCCGCCTTCCTGGAGACATCCGCGCCCCGCAACCTCCCCTTCTACGAG
CGGCTCGGCTTCACCGTCACCGCCGACGTCGAGGTGCCCGAAGGACCGCGCACCTGGTGCATGACCCGCA
AGCCCGGTGCCTGACACGTGCTACGAGATTTCGATTCCACCGCCGCCTTCTATGAAAGGTTGGGCTTCGG
AATCGTTTTCCGGGACGCCGGCTGGATGATCCTCCAGCGCGGGGATCTCATGCTGGAGTTCTTCGCCCAC
CCCAACTTGTTTATTGCAGCTTATAATGGTTACAAATAAAGCAATAGCATCACAAATTTCACAAATAAAG
CATTTTTTTCACTGCATTCTAGTTGTGGTTTGTCCAAACTCATCAATGTATCTTATCATGTCTGTATACC
GTCGACCTCTAGCTAGAGCTTGGCGTAATCATGGTCATTACCAATGCTTAATCAGTGAGGCACCTATCTC
AGCGATCTGTCTATTTCGTTCATCCATAGTTGCCTGACTCCCCGTCGTGTAGATAACTACGATACGGGAG
GGCTTACCATCTGGCCCCAGCGCTGCGATGATACCGCGAGAACCACGCTCACCGGCTCCGGATTTATCAG
CAATAAACCAGCCAGCCGGAAGGGCCGAGCGCAGAAGTGGTCCTGCAACTTTATCCGCCTCCATCCAGTC
TATTAATTGTTGCCGGGAAGCTAGAGTAAGTAGTTCGCCAGTTAATAGTTTGCGCAACGTTGTTGCCATC
GCTACAGGCATCGTGGTGTCACGCTCGTCGTTTGGTATGGCTTCATTCAGCTCCGGTTCCCAACGATCAA
GGCGAGTTACATGATCCCCCATGTTGTGCAAAAAAGCGGTTAGCTCCTTCGGTCCTCCGATCGTTGTCAG
AAGTAAGTTGGCCGCAGTGTTATCACTCATGGTTATGGCAGCACTGCATAATTCTCTTACTGTCATGCCA
TCCGTAAGATGCTTTTCTGTGACTGGTGAGTACTCAACCAAGTCATTCTGAGAATAGTGTATGCGGCGAC
CGAGTTGCTCTTGCCCGGCGTCAATACGGGATAATACCGCGCCACATAGCAGAACTTTAAAAGTGCTCAT
CATTGGAAAACGTTCTTCGGGGCGAAAACTCTCAAGGATCTTACCGCTGTTGAGATCCAGTTCGATGTAA
CCCACTCGTGCACCCAACTGATCTTCAGCATCTTTTACTTTCACCAGCGTTTCTGGGTGAGCAAAAACAG
GAAGGCAAAATGCCGCAAAAAAGGGAATAAGGGCGACACGGAAATGTTGAATACTCATATTCTTCCTT
Features (pLannotate 1.2.2; 21 found; start..end, strand, type, name):
    119..143     -  CDS            KanR (fragment): aminoglycoside phosphotransferase; aph(3')-Ia; confers resistance to kanamycin
    254..842     +  rep_origin     ori: high-copy-number ColE1/pMB1/pBR322/pUC origin of replication
   1067..1084    +  terminator     rrnB T2 terminator (fragment): transcription terminator T2 from the E. coli rrnB gene
   1109..1128    -  CDS            lacZα (fragment): LacZα fragment of β-galactosidase; lacZ fragment
   1584..1600    +  protein_bind   lac operator: The lac repressor binds to the lac operator to inhibit transcription in E. coli. This inhibition can be relieved by adding lactose or isopropyl-β-D-thiogalactopyranoside (IPTG). lac repressor encoded by lacI
   1843..2146    +  enhancer       CMV enhancer: human cytomegalovirus immediate early enhancer
   2147..2350    +  promoter       CMV promoter: human cytomegalovirus (CMV) immediate early promoter
   2486..2529    +  intron         CMV intron (fragment): modified intron A from human cytomegalovirus
   2581..2599    +  promoter       SP6 promoter: promoter for bacteriophage SP6 RNA polymerase
   2603..2640    +  CDS            IgH signal sequence (fragment): signal sequence from the mouse immunoglobulin heavy chain variable region
   2746..3150    +  CDS            CD300LB (fragment): CLM7_HUMAN - Also known as CD300B, CLM7, CMRF35A2, IREM3, LMIR5, TREM5. Experimental evidence at protein level: Swiss-Prot protein existence level 1. Acts as an activating immune receptor through its interaction with ITAM-bearing adapter TYROBP, and also independently by recruitment of GRB2. From Homo sapiens (Human).
   3166..3843    +  CDS            IGHG1 (fragment): IGHG1_HUMAN - Experimental evidence at protein level: Swiss-Prot protein existence level 1. Constant region of immunoglobulin heavy chains. Immunoglobulins, also known as antibodies, are membrane-bound or secreted glycoproteins produced by B lymphocytes. In the recognition phase of humoral immunity, the membrane-bound immunoglobulins serve as receptors which, upon binding of a specific antigen, trigger the clonal expansion and differentiation of B lymphocytes into immunoglobulins- secreting plasma cells. Secreted immunoglobulins mediate the effector phase of humoral immunity, which results in
   4058..4169    +  polyA_signal   bGH poly(A) signal: bovine growth hormone polyadenylation signal
   4170..4278    +  rep_origin     f1 ori (fragment): f1 bacteriophage origin of replication; arrow indicates direction of (+) strand synthesis
   4292..4621    +  promoter       SV40 promoter: SV40 enhancer and early promoter
   4669..4716    +  promoter       EM7 promoter: synthetic bacterial promoter&nbsp
   4735..5334    +  CDS            PuroR (fragment): puromycin N-acetyltransferase; pac from Streptomyces; confers resistance to puromycin
   5344..5469    +  CDS            ble (fragment): BLE_KLEPN - Experimental evidence at protein level: Swiss-Prot protein existence level 1. Binding protein with a strong affinity to the bleomycin family of antibiotics. Binds to CL990; an antimitotic-antibiotic compound. From Klebsiella pneumoniae.
   5464..5585    +  polyA_signal   SV40 poly(A) signal: SV40 polyadenylation signal
   5638..6498    -  CDS            AmpR: β-lactamase; bla; confers resistance to ampicillin, carbenicillin, and related antibiotics
   6501..89      -  promoter       AmpR promoter (fragment) (across the origin): bla
