[The description below was written by a language model from this plasmid's Addgene catalogue record and pLannotate feature annotations shown in this document.]
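Description:
pD649-HAsp-CD300LB-Fc(DAPA)-AviTag-6xHis is a mammalian expression plasmid built on the pD649 backbone for producing the extracellular domain of human CD300LB (also known as CLM7, IREM3 or TREM5) as a secreted Fc fusion protein. It is maintained in E. coli as a high-copy plasmid through a ColE1/pUC-type origin and selected with ampicillin via the β-lactamase gene. The sequenced record is about 6.5 kb. The feature table also shows an SV40 early promoter/EM7 promoter cassette driving a puromycin N-acetyltransferase gene with an SV40 polyadenylation signal, which would allow selection in mammalian cells, although the catalogue entry does not list a mammalian marker. Short fragments annotated as KanR, lacZα, ble and f1 ori appear to be backbone remnants rather than functional elements.

Expression is driven by the CMV enhancer and immediate-early promoter, followed by a portion of CMV intron A. An SP6 promoter lies just upstream of the coding region and serves as a sequencing primer site. The open reading frame begins with a secretion signal, named "HAsp" in the plasmid name and partly matched by the annotation software to an immunoglobulin heavy-chain leader. It continues through the roughly 400 bp CD300LB ectodomain, cloned between retained NotI and AscI sites, into a human IgG1 Fc region, and terminates at a bGH polyadenylation signal. The Fc carries the D265A and P329A (DAPA) substitutions, which are generally used to reduce Fc effector functions. The C-terminal AviTag permits site-specific enzymatic biotinylation and the 6xHis tag permits metal-affinity purification, though neither tag is separately annotated in the feature table. The plasmid belongs to a collection made for screening protein–protein interactions among human immunoglobulin-superfamily cell-surface proteins. The depositor notes that some plasmids in the collection may carry an IS4-like transposase insertion upstream of the CMV promoter, and none is annotated here.
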