Addgene plasmid #156524: pD649-HAsp-CD300LB-Fc(DAPA)-AviTag-6xHis
Purpose: Mammalian expression of cell-surface protein extracellular domain fused to Fc(DAPA)-Avi-6xHis. Protein is secreted from cells.
Depositing lab: Chris Garcia. Depositing organization: Stanford University. Publication: A Human IgSF Cell-Surface Interactome Reveals a Complex Network of Protein-Protein Interactions. Wojtowicz WM, Vielmetter J, Fernandes RA, Siepe DH, Eastman CL, Chisholm GB, Cox S, Klock H, Anderson PW, Rue SM, Miller JJ, Glaser SM, Bragstad ML, Vance J, Lam AW, Lesley SA, Zinn K, Garcia KC. Cell. 2020 Aug 20;182(4):1027-1043.e17. doi: 10.1016/j.cell.2020.07.025. PubMed 32822567.
Backbone
  Vector backbone: pD649
  Backbone size w/o insert (bp): 6106
  Vector type: Mammalian Expression
Growth in bacteria
  Bacterial resistance: Ampicillin, 100 μg/mL
  Growth temperature: 37°C
  Growth strain: DH5alpha
  Copy number: High Copy
Gene/Insert
  Gene/Insert name: CD300LB (alt name: CLM7)
  Species: H. sapiens (human)
  Insert size (bp): 402
  Mutation: Fc region of human IgG contains D265A and P329A mutations (DAPA)
  Entrez Gene: CD300LB (a.k.a. CLM7, CLM-7, IREM3, TREM5, CD300b, IREM-3, TREM-5, CMRF35-A2)
  Promoter: CMV/SP6
  Tag / fusion protein: Fc(DAPA)-AviTag-6xHis (C terminal on backbone)
  Cloning method: Restriction Enzyme; 5′ cloning site GCGGCCGC (not destroyed); 3′ cloning site GGCGCGCC (not destroyed)
  Sequencing primers: 5′ ATTTAGGTGACACTATAG; 3′ CACGTACCAGTTGAACTTCACC
Resource information
  A portion of this plasmid was derived from a plasmid made by: synthesis by ThermoFisher
Terms and licenses: Academic/Nonprofit Terms; Industry Terms: Not Available to Industry
Depositor comments: Some plasmids in this collection may have an IS4-like element ISVsa5 family transposase upstream of the CMV promoter.
How to cite: pD649-HAsp-CD300LB-Fc(DAPA)-AviTag-6xHis was a gift from Chris Garcia (Addgene plasmid # 156524 ; http://n2t.net/addgene:156524 ; RRID:Addgene_156524)
