>Addgene plasmid #156524 | pD649-HAsp-CD300LB-Fc(DAPA)-AviTag-6xHis | depositor partial sequence | sequence record 302158 | insert (extracellular domain)
ATTCAGGGACCTGAATCTGTTAGAGCCCCTGAGCAGGGCAGCCTGACAGTGCAGTGTCACTACAAGCAAG
GCTGGGAAACCTACATCAAGTGGTGGTGCAGAGGCGTCAGATGGGATACCTGCAAGATCCTGATCGAGAC
AAGAGGCAGCGAGCAGGGCGAGAAGTCCGACAGAGTGTCCATCAAGGACAACCAGAAGGACCGGACCTTC
ACCGTGACAATGGAAGGCCTGAGAAGAGATGACGCCGATGTGTATTGGTGCGGCATCGAGAGAAGGGGCC
CTGATCTGGGCACCCAAGTGAAAGTGATTGTGGACCCAGAAGGCGCTGCCAGCACAACAGCCAGCTCTCC
CACAAACAGCAACATGGCCGTGTTCATCGGCAGCCACAAGCGGAACCACTAT
